>Addgene plasmid #179998 | pKB233.1 | addgene full sequence | sequence record 360277 | Addgene NGS Result
CGAGCGGTATCAGCTCACTCAAAGGCGGTAATCTCGAGGTTACATTGTCGATCTGTTCATGGTGAACAGC
TTTGAATGCACCAAAAACTCGTAAAAGCTCTGATGTATCTATCTTTTTTACACCGTTTTCATCTGTGCAT
ATGGACAGTTTTCCCTTTGATATGTAACGGTGAACAGTTGTTCTACTTTTGTTTGTTAGTCTTGATGCTT
CACTGATAGATACAAGAGCCATAAGAACCTCAGATCCTTCCGTATTTAGCCAGTATGTTCTCTAGTGTGG
TTCGTTGTTTTTGCGTGAGCCATGAGAACGAACCATTGAGATCATACTTACTTTGCATGTCACTCAAAAA
TTTTGCCTCAAAACTGGTGAGCTGAATTTTTGCAGTTAAAGCATCGTGTAGTGTTTTTCTTAGTCCGTTA
TGTAGGTAGGAATCTGATGTAATGGTTGTTGGTATTTTGTCACCATTCATTTTTATCTGGTTGTTCTCAA
GTTCGGTTACGAGATCCATTTGTCTATCTAGTTCAACTTGGAAAATCAACGTATCAGTCGGGCGGCCTCG
CTTATCAACCACCAATTTCATATTGCTGTAAGTGTTTAAATCTTTACTTATTGGTTTCAAAACCCATTGG
TTAAGCCTTTTAAACTCATGGTAGTTATTTTCAAGCATTAACATGAACTTAAATTCATCAAGGCTAATCT
CTATATTTGCCTTGTGAGTTTTCTTTTGTGTTAGTTCTTTTAATAACCACTCATAAATCCTCATAGAGTA
TTTGTTTTCAAAAGACTTAACATGTTCCAGATTATATTTTATGAATTTTTTTAACTGGAAAAGATAAGGC
AATATCTCTTCACTAAAAACTAATTCTAATTTTTCGCTTGAGAACTTGGCATAGTTTGTCCACTGGAAAA
TCTCAAAGCCTTTAACCAAAGGATTCATGATTTCCACAGTTCTCGTCATCAGCTCTCTGGTTGCTTTAGC
TAATACACCATAAGCATTTTCCCTACTGATGTTCATCATCTGAGCGTATTGGTTATAAGTGAACGATACC
GTCCGTTCTTTCCTTGTAGGGTTTTCAATAGTGGGGTTGAGTAGTGCCACACAGCATAAAATTAGCTTGG
TTTCATGCTCCGTTAAGTCATAGCGACTAATCGCTAGTTCATTTGCTTTGAAAACAACTAATTCAGACAT
ACATCTCAATTGGTCTAGGTGATTTTAATCACTATACCAATTGAGATGGGCTAGTCAATGATAATTACAT
GTCCTTTTCCTTTGAGTTGTGGGTATCTGTAAATTCTGCTAGACCTTTGCTGGAAAACTTGTAAATTCTG
CTAGACCCTCTGTAAATTCCGCTAGACCTTTGTGTGTTTTTTTTGTTTATATTCAAGTGGTTATAATTTA
TAGAATAAAGAAAGAATAAAAAAAGATAAAAAGAATAGATCCCAGCCCTGTGTATAACTCACTACTTTAG
TCAGTTCCGCAGTATTACAAAAGGATGTCGCAAACGCTGTTTGCTCCTCTACAAAACAGACCTTAAAACC
CTAAAGGCTTAAGTAGCACCCTCGCAAGCTCGTGCAAATCGCTTAATATTCCTTTTGTCTCCGACCATCA
GGCACCTGAGTCGCTGCCTTTTTCGTGACATTCAGTTCGCTGCGCTCACGGCTCTGGCAGTGAATGTGGG
TAAATGGCACTACAGGCGCCTTTTATGGATTCATGCAAGGAAACTACCCATAATACAAGAAAAGCCCGTC
ACGGGCTTCTCAGGGCGTTTTATGGCTGGTCTGCTATGTGGTGCTATCTGACTTTTTGCTGTTCAGCAGT
TCCTGCCCTCTGATTTTCCAGTCTGACCACTTCGGATTATCCCGTGACAGGTCATTCAGACTGGCTAATG
CACCCAGTAAGGCAGCGGTATCATCAACAGGCTTACCCGTCTTACTGTCCCTAGTGCTTGGATTCTCACC
AATAAAAAACGCCCGGCGGCAACCGAGCGTTCTGAACAAATCCAGATGGAGTTCTGATGTCATTACTGGA
TCTATCAACAGGAGTCCAAGCGAGCTCGTAAACTTGGTCTGACAGTTACCAATGCTTAATCAGTGAGGCA
CCTATCTCAGCGATCTGTCTATTTCGTTCATCCATAGTTGCCTGACTCCCCGTCGTGTAGATAACTACGA
TACGGGAGGGCTTACCATCTGGCCCCAGTGCTGCAATGATACCGCGTGATCCACGCTCACCGGCTCCAGA
TTTATCAGCAATAAACCAGCCAGCCGGAAGGGCCGAGCGCAGAAGTGGTCCTGCAACTTTATCCGCCTCC
ATCCAGTCTATTAATTGTTGCCGGGAAGCTAGAGTAAGTAGTTCGCCAGTTAATAGTTTGCGCAACGTTG
TTGCCATTGCTACAGGCATCGTGGTGTCACGCTCGTCGTTTGGTATGGCTTCATTCAGCTCCGGTTCCCA
ACGATCAAGGCGAGTTACATGATCCCCCATGTTGTGCAAAAAAGCGGTTAGCTCCTTCGGTCCTCCGATC
GTTGTCAGAAGTAAGTTGGCCGCAGTGTTATCACTCATGGTTATGGCAGCACTGCATAATTCTCTTACTG
TCATGCCATCCGTAAGATGCTTTTCTGTTACTGGTGAGTACTCAACCAAGTCATTCTGAGAATAGTGTAT
GCGGCGACCGAGTTGCTCTTGCCCGGCGTCAATACGGTATAATACCGCGCCACATAGCAGAACTTTAAAA
GTGCTCATCATTGGAAAACGTTCTTCGGGGCGAAAACTCTCAAGGATCTTACCGCTGTTGAGATCCAGTT
CGATGTAACCCACTCGTGCACCCAACTGATCTTCAGCATCTTTTACTTTCACCAGCGTTTCTGGGTGAGC
AAAAACGGGAAGGCAAAATGCCGCAAAAAAGTGAATAAGGGCGACACTGAAATGTTGAATACTCATACTC
TTCCTTTTTCAATATTATTGAAGCATTTATCAGGGTTATTGTCTCATGAGCGGATACATATTTTAATGTA
TTTAGAAAAATAAACAAATAGGGGTTCCGCGCACATTTCCCATGGTGCCACCTGACGTCTAATAAACCAT
TATTATCATGACATTAACCTATAAAAATAGGCGTATCACGAGGCAGAATTTTTATCGCTTCCGCGTTCCG
TCTACTCCCTATTACGCTCCGGAATCTCCGACGCCTACGGCCGACGTCGGAGTCATCGATTAGCATGTTA
ACCATTAAATACAAGCTAAACATTTGTCACATTTTTATTTGGTTAAGCAAAAAAATAATACAAAATAGCA
TTTTCAGTAAGCTAAGTCAGGAGTTTTGAAAGAGGAGAAATACTAGATGGTTTCGAAAGGTGAGGAGGAT
AACATGGCGTCGCTGCCTGCTACACATGAACTGCATATTTTCGGCAGCATCAACGGAGTTGATTTCGACA
TGGTGGGCCAAGGCACCGGCAACCCGAACGACGGCTATGAAGAATTGAATTTGAAATCTACCAAGGGCGA
CTTGCAATTTAGTCCGTGGATTCTGGTACCGCATATTGGTTATGGTTTTCATCAGTATCTGCCCTACCCA
GACGGAATGAGCCCATTTCAGGCGGCTATGGTGGATGGCAGTGGCTATCAGGTCCATCGCACCATGCAAT
TCGAGGATGGGGCGAGCCTGACCGTGAATTATCGGTACACTTACGAAGGTTCACATATTAAAGGTGAAGC
ACAAGTTAAAGGCACCGGCTTCCCGGCGGATGGCCCAGTGATGACCAACAGCCTGACGGCGGCGGACTGG
TGTCGTAGCAAAAAGACGTATCCCAATGATAAAACAATTATTTCTACCTTTAAATGGAGTTACACCACGG
GTAACGGTAAACGCTACCGTAGCACGGCTCGCACCACATACACCTTTGCGAAACCCATGGCCGCGAACTA
TCTGAAAAATCAGCCGATGTATGTGTTTCGCAAAACGGAACTGAAACATTCGAAAACTGAACTCAATTTC
AAAGAGTGGCAAAAAGCCTTCACCGACGTAATGGGCATGGATGAACTGTACAAATGACCAGGCATCAAAT
AAAACGAAAGGCTCAGTCGAAAGACTGGGCCTTTCGTTTTATCTGTTGTTTGTCGGTGAACGCTCTCTAC
TAGAGTCACACTGGCTCACCTTCGGGTGGGCCTTTCTGCGTTTATAGCAAGGTGTCACCACCCTGCCCTT
TTTCTTTAAAACCGAAAAGATTACTTCGCGTTATGCAGGCTTCCTCGCTCACTGACTCGCTGCGCTCGGT
CGTTCGGCTGCGG
Features (pLannotate 1.2.2; 10 found; start..end, strand, type, name):
    240..1190    -  CDS            Rep101: RepA protein needed for replication with the pSC101 origin; rep101
   1238..1460    -  rep_origin     pSC101 ori: low-copy replication origin that requires the Rep101 protein
   1962..1996    -  terminator     lambda t0 terminator: minimal transcription terminator from phage lambda (Scholtissek and Grosse, 1987)
   2076..2936    -  CDS            AmpR: β-lactamase; bla; confers resistance to ampicillin, carbenicillin, and related antibiotics
   2937..3000    -  promoter       AmpR promoter: bla
   3337..4044    +  CDS            mNeonGreen: mNeonGreen is a basic (constitutively fluorescent) green/yellow fluorescent protein published in 2013, derived from Branchiostoma lanceolatum. It is reported to be a very rapidly-maturing monomer with moderate acid sensitivity.
   4056..4127    +  terminator     rrnB T1 terminator: transcription terminator T1 from the E. coli rrnB gene
   4143..4170    +  terminator     T7Te terminator: phage T7 early transcription terminator
   4177..4220    +  terminator     his operon terminator (fragment): This putative transcriptin terminator from the E. coli his operon has a 2-bp deletion introduced during synthesis. Its efficiency has not been determined.
   4239..4283    -  rep_origin     RSF ori (fragment): Plasmids containing the RSF 1030 origin of replication can be propagated in E. coli cells that contain additional plasmids with compatible origins.
