[The description below was written by a language model from this plasmid's Addgene catalogue record and pLannotate feature annotations shown in this document.]
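Description:
pKB233.1 is a small (about 4.3 kb) low-copy bacterial reporter plasmid built on a pSC101* backbone and classed as a bacterial expression and synthetic biology vector. Replication depends on the pSC101 origin together with the plasmid-encoded Rep101 (RepA) initiator protein, a pairing that keeps copy number low and so limits reporter background and burden on the host. Selection is by ampicillin, provided by a β-lactamase gene driven by its native bla promoter and followed by a lambda t0 terminator. A very short fragment annotated as RSF ori sits at the end of the sequence. At that length it is most likely a cloning remnant rather than a working origin.

The payload is a transcriptional reporter in which the mig-14 promoter (Pmig-14) drives mNeonGreen, a bright, rapidly maturing monomeric green/yellow fluorescent protein derived from Branchiostoma lanceolatum. The promoter itself is not annotated in the feature table, but the unannotated stretch of roughly 340 bp between the AmpR promoter and the start of the mNeonGreen coding sequence is where it and a ribosome binding site would be expected to lie. The reporter gene runs in the opposite direction to the resistance cassette. It is followed by a stack of terminators (rrnB T1, T7Te and a his operon terminator fragment) that insulate the rest of the plasmid from read-through.

The record does not say which regulator acts on Pmig-14. The associated publication concerns high-throughput discovery of peptide activators of a bacterial sensor kinase, which suggests that fluorescence from this plasmid serves as the readout of that signalling pathway's activity in bacterial cells.
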