Addgene plasmid #179998: pKB233.1
Purpose: Encodes Pmig-14-mNeonGreen reporter
Depositing lab: Jeffrey Tabor. Depositing organization: Rice University. Publication: High-throughput discovery of peptide activators of a bacterial sensor kinase. Brink KR, Mu AM, Hoang KV, Groszman K, Gunn JS, Tabor JJ. bioRxiv 10.1101/2021.06.01.446581.
Backbone
  Vector backbone: pSC101*
  Vector type: Bacterial Expression, Synthetic Biology
Growth in bacteria
  Bacterial resistance: Ampicillin, 100 μg/mL
  Growth temperature: 37°C
  Growth strain: DH5alpha
  Copy number: Low Copy
Gene/Insert
  Gene/Insert name: mNeonGreen
  Species: Branchiostoma lanceolatum
Terms and licenses: Academic/Nonprofit Terms; Industry Terms: Not Available to Industry
Depositor comments: Please visit https://www.biorxiv.org/content/10.1101/2021.06.01.446581v1 for bioRxiv preprint.
How to cite: pKB233.1 was a gift from Jeffrey Tabor (Addgene plasmid # 179998 ; http://n2t.net/addgene:179998 ; RRID:Addgene_179998)
